Addgene plasmid #172714: AAV-hSyn-Axon-jRex-GECO
Purpose: AAV transfer plasmid for neuronal expression of axon-targeted jRex-GECO.
Depositing lab: Marianne Fyhn. Depositing organization: University of Oslo. Publication: An updated suite of viral vectors for in vivo calcium imaging using intracerebral and retro-orbital injections in male mice. Grodem S, Nymoen I, Vatne GH, Rogge FS, Bjornsdottir V, Lensjo KK, Fyhn M. Nat Commun. 2023 Feb 4;14(1):608. doi: 10.1038/s41467-023-36324-3. PubMed 36739289.
Backbone
  Vector backbone: pAAV
  Vector type: Mammalian Expression, AAV
Growth in bacteria
  Bacterial resistance: Ampicillin, 100 μg/mL
  Growth temperature: 37°C
  Growth strain: NEB Stable
  Copy number: High Copy
Gene/Insert
  Gene/Insert name: Axon-jRex-GECO
  Insert size (bp): 1784
  Promoter: hSyn
  Cloning method: Unknown
  Sequencing primers: 5′ TCGTGTCGTGCCTGAGAGCG; 3′ cagcgtatccacatagcgtaaa
Terms and licenses: Academic/Nonprofit Terms; Industry Terms: Not Available to Industry
How to cite: AAV-hSyn-Axon-jRex-GECO was a gift from Marianne Fyhn (Addgene plasmid # 172714 ; http://n2t.net/addgene:172714 ; RRID:Addgene_172714)
