[The description below was written by a language model from this plasmid's Addgene catalogue record and pLannotate feature annotations shown in this document.]
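Description:
AAV-hSyn-Axon-jRex-GECO is an AAV transfer plasmid on a pAAV backbone, about 6 kb in total. It is intended for packaging into recombinant adeno-associated virus that expresses an axon-targeted red calcium indicator in neurons. In bacteria it is maintained by a high-copy ColE1/pUC-type origin and selected with ampicillin through the β-lactamase gene and its native promoter. An f1 phage origin is also present. The record lists a recombination-deficient growth strain, which is a common choice for stabilising the repeat-rich AAV inverted terminal repeats.

The expression cassette lies between AAV2 ITRs, which are the cis elements needed for genome replication and encapsidation. The right ITR is annotated in full. The left one was detected only as short fragments, and this may reflect the difficulty of sequencing or annotating ITR hairpins rather than a real truncation. The human synapsin I promoter drives neuron-specific transcription of the roughly 1.8 kb Axon-jRex-GECO insert.

The annotation software recognised the typical GECO sensor architecture: a myosin light chain kinase calmodulin-binding peptide, a red fluorescent protein core (matched by homology to HyPerRed) and a calmodulin domain. Calcium-dependent binding of calmodulin to the peptide modulates fluorescence. The stretch between the promoter and the peptide is unannotated, and the record does not describe the axon-targeting motif itself. Downstream, a WPRE enhances transcript stability and expression, and the human growth hormone polyadenylation signal terminates the message. The small SV40, EF-1α, bom and rop fragment hits appear to be incidental short matches.

According to the record, the construct belongs to a suite of viral vectors for in vivo calcium imaging in mice, delivered by intracerebral or retro-orbital injection.
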