Features (pLannotate 1.2.2; 18 found; start..end, strand, type, name):
     12..39      +  repeat_region  AAV2 ITR (fragment): inverted terminal repeat of adeno-associated virus serotype 2 inverted
     68..95      +  repeat_region  AAV2 ITR (fragment): inverted terminal repeat of adeno-associated virus serotype 2 inverted
    152..218     +  CDS            small t antigen (fragment): SV40 (simian virus 40) small t antigen
    244..297     +  promoter       EF-1α core promoter (fragment): core promoter for human elongation factor EF-1α
    341..788     +  promoter       hSyn promoter: human synapsin I promoter; confers neuron-specific expression (Kügler et al., 2003)
    886..942     +  CDS            calmodulin-binding peptide: calmodulin-binding peptide from avian smooth muscle myosin light chain kinase
    948..1671    +  CDS            HyPerRed (fragment): red fluorescent genetically encoded indicator for H2O2 ()
   1681..2031    +  CDS            CALMA_ARBPU (fragment): Experimental evidence at protein level: Swiss-Prot protein existence level 1. Calmodulin mediates the control of a large number of enzymes, ion channels and other proteins by Ca(2+). Among the enzymes to be stimulated by the calmodulin-Ca(2+) complex are a number of protein kinases and phosphatases. From Arbacia punctulata (Punctuate sea urchin).
   2149..2737    +  misc_feature   WPRE: woodchuck hepatitis virus posttranscriptional regulatory element
   2757..3233    +  polyA_signal   hGH poly(A) signal: human growth hormone polyadenylation signal
   3279..3419    +  repeat_region  AAV2 ITR: inverted terminal repeat of adeno-associated virus serotype 2 inverted
   3424..3475    -  misc_feature   bom (fragment): basis of mobility region from pBR322
   3494..3949    +  rep_origin     f1 ori (sequence partly withheld): f1 bacteriophage origin of replication; arrow indicates direction of (+) strand synthesis
   3950..3999    -  misc_feature   bom (fragment): basis of mobility region from pBR322
   4101..4136    -  CDS            rop (fragment): Rop protein, which maintains plasmids at low copy number; rop
   4231..4335    +  promoter       AmpR promoter: bla
   4336..5196    +  CDS            AmpR: β-lactamase; bla; confers resistance to ampicillin, carbenicillin, and related antibiotics
   5367..5955    +  rep_origin     ori: high-copy-number ColE1/pMB1/pBR322/pUC origin of replication
>Addgene plasmid #172714 | AAV-hSyn-Axon-jRex-GECO | addgene full sequence | sequence record 343248 | Addgene NGS Result
CCTGCAGGCAGCTGCGCGCTCGCTCGCTCACTGAGGCCGCCCGGGCGTCGGGCGACCTTTGGTCGCCCGG
CCTCAGTGAGCGAGCGAGCGCGCAGAGAGGGAGTGGCCAACTCCATCACTAGGGGTTCCTGCGGCCGCAC
GCGTTGCAAAGATGGATAAAGTTTTAAACAGAGAGGAATCTTTGCAGCTAATGGACCTTCTAGGTCTTGA
AAGGAGTGGGAATTGGCTCCGGTGCCCGTCAGTGGGCAGAGCGCACATCGCCCACAGTCCCCGAGAAGTT
GGGGGGAGGGGTCGGCAGCAAATGGTTAATTAATCTAGACTGCAGAGGGCCCTGCGTATGAGTGCAAGTG
GGTTTTAGGACCAGGATGAGGCGGGGTGGGGGTGCCTACCTGACGACCGACCCCGACCCACTGGACAAGC
ACCCAACCCCCATTCCCCAAATTGCGCATCCCCTATCAGAGAGGGGGAGGGGAAACAGGATGCGGCGAGG
CGCGTGCGCACTGCCAGCTTCAGCACCGCGGACAGTGCCTTCGCCCCCGCCTGGCGGCGCGCGCCACCGC
CGCCTCAGCACTGAAGGCGCGCTGACGTCACTCGCCGGTCCCCCGCAAACTCCCCTTCCCGGCCACCTTG
GTCGCGTCCGCGCCGCCGCCGGCCCAGCCGGACCGCACCACGCGAGGCGCGAGATAGGGGGGCACGGGCG
CGACCATCTGCGCTGCGGCGCCGGCGACTCAGCGCTGCCTCAGTCTGCGGTGGGCAGCGGAGGAGTCGTG
TCGTGCCTGAGAGCGCAGTCGAGAGGATCCACCCGCCACCATGCTGTGCTGTATGAGAAGAACCAAACAG
GTTGAAAAGAATGATGAGGACCAAAAGATTATGGTCGACTCTTCACGTCGTAAGTGGAATAAGGCAGGTC
ACGCAGTCAGAGCTATAGGTCGGCTGAGCTCACGTTGGGTTTCCGAGTGGATGTACCCCGAGGACGGCGC
CCTGAAGAGCGTGATCAAGGAGGGGTTGAGGCTGAAGGACGGCGGCCACTACGCCGCCGAGGTCAGGACC
ACCTACAAGGCCAAAAAGCCCGTGCAGCTGCCCGGCGCCTACATCGTCGACATCAAGTTGGACATCGTGT
CCCACAACGAGGACTACACCATCGTGGAACAGTGCGAACGCGCCGAGGGCCGCCACCCCACCGGCGGCAT
GGTCGGGCTGTACAAGGGAGGTACAGGCGGGAGTCTGGTGAGCAAGGGCGAGGAGGATAACATGGCCATC
ATCAAGGAGTTCATGCGCTTCAAGGTGCACATGGAGGGCTCCGTGAACGGCCACGAGTTCGAGATCGAGG
GCGAGGGCGAGGGCCGCCCCTACGAGGCCTTTCAGACCGCTAAGCTGAAGGTGACCAAGGGTGGCCCCCT
GCCCTTCGCCTGGGACATCCTGTCCCTTCAGTTCATGTACGGCTCCAAGGCCTACATTAAGCACCCAGCC
GACATCCCCGACTACTTCAAGCTGTCCTTCCCCGAGGGCTTCAGGTGGGAGCGCGTGATGATCTTCGAGG
ACGGCGGCATTATTCACGTTAACCAGGACTCCTCCCTGCAGGACGGCGTATTCATCTACAAGGTGAAGCT
GCGCGGCACCAACTTCCCCCCCGACGGCCCCGTAATGCAGAAGAAGACCATGGGCTGGGAGCCTACGCGT
GACGATCTGACTGAAGAGCAGATCGCAGAGTTTAAAGAGGCTTTCTCCCTATTTGACAAGGACGGGGATG
GGACGATAACAACCAAGGAGCTGGGGACGGTGTTCCGGTCTCTGGGGCAGAACCCCACAGAAGCAGAGCT
GCAGGACATGATCAATGAAGTAGATGCCGACGGTGACGGCACATTCGACTTCCCTGAGTTCCTGACGATG
ATGGCAAGGAAAATGAATGACTCAGACAGTGAAGAGGAAATTAGAGAAGCGTTCCGCGTGTTTGATAAGG
ACGGCAATGGCTACATCGGCGCAGCAGAGCTTCGCCACGTGATGACAGACCTTGGAGAGAAGTTAACAGA
TGAGGAGGTTGATGAAATGATCAGGGTAGCAGACATCGATGGGGATGGTCAGGTAAACTACGAAGAGTTT
GTACAAATGATGACAGCGAAGTAGGAATTCCGTACAAAGCTTATCGATAATCAACCTCTGGATTACAAAA
TTTGTGAAAGATTGACTGGTATTCTTAACTATGTTGCTCCTTTTACGCTATGTGGATACGCTGCTTTAAT
GCCTTTGTATCATGCTATTGCTTCCCGTATGGCTTTCATTTTCTCCTCCTTGTATAAATCCTGGTTGCTG
TCTCTTTATGAGGAGTTGTGGCCCGTTGTCAGGCAACGTGGCGTGGTGTGCACTGTGTTTGCTGACGCAA
CCCCCACTGGTTGGGGCATTGCCACCACCTGTCAGCTCCTTTCCGGGACTTTCGCTTTCCCCCTCCCTAT
TGCCACGGCGGAACTCATCGCCGCCTGCCTTGCCCGCTGCTGGACAGGGGCTCGGCTGTTGGGCACTGAC
AATTCCGTGGTGTTGTCGGGGAAATCATCGTCCTTTCCTTGGCTGCTCGCCTATGTTGCCACCTGGATTC
TGCGCGGGACGTCCTTCTGCTACGTCCCTTCGGCCCTCAATCCAGCGGACCTTCCTTCCCGCGGCCTGCT
GCCGGCTCTGCGGCCTCTTCCGCGTCTTCGCCTTCGCCCTCAGACGAGTCGGATCTCCCTTTGGGCCGCC
TCCCCGCATCGATACCGGCTCGAGACGGGTGGCATCCCTGTGACCCCTCCCCAGTGCCTCTCCTGGCCCT
GGAAGTTGCCACTCCAGTGCCCACCAGCCTTGTCCTAATAAAATTAAGTTGCATCATTTTGTCTGACTAG
GTGTCCTTCTATAATATTATGGGGTGGAGGGGGGTGGTATGGAGCAAGGGGCAAGTTGGGAAGACAACCT
GTAGGGCCTGCGGGGTCTATTGGGAACCAAGCTGGAGTGCAGTGGCACAATCTTGGCTCACTGCAATCTC
CGCCTCCTGGGTTCAAGCGATTCTCCTGCCTCAGCCTCCCGAGTTGTTGGGATTCCAGGCATGCATGACC
AGGCTCAGCTAATTTTTGTTTTTTTGGTAGAGACGGGGTTTCACCATATTGGCCAGGCTGGTCTCCAACT
CCTAATCTCAGGTGATCTACCCACCTTGGCCTCCCAAATTGCTGGGATTACAGGCGTGAACCACTGCTCC
CTTCCCTGTCCTTCTCGAGCTGATTTTGTAGGTAACCACGTGCGGACCGAGCGGCCGCAGGAACCCCTAG
TGATGGAGTTGGCCACTCCCTCTCTGCGCGCTCGCTCGCTCACTGAGGCCGGGCGACCAAAGGTCGCCCG
ACGCCCGGGCTTTGCCCGGGCGGCCTCAGTGAGCGAGCGAGCGCGCAGCTGCCTGCAGGGGCGCCTGATG
CGGTATTTTCTCCTTACGCATCTGTGCGGTATTTCACACCGCATA
[95 nt withheld, positions 3476-3570]
T
[46 nt withheld, positions 3572-3617]
C
[141 nt withheld, positions 3619-3759]
CCTTTGACGTTGGAGTCCACGTTCTTT
[37 nt withheld, positions 3787-3823]
ACTCTATCTCGGGCTATTCTTTTGATTTATAAGGGATTTTGCCGATTTCGGTCTATTGGTTAAAAAATGA
GCTGATTTAACAAAAATTTAACGCGAATTTTAACAAAATATTAACGTTTACAATTTTATGGTGCACTCTC
AGTACAATCTGCTCTGATGCCGCATAGTTAAGCCAGCCCCGACACCCGCCAACACCCGCTGACGCGCCCT
GACGGGCTTGTCTGCTCCCGGCATCCGCTTACAGACAAGCTGTGACCGTCTCCGGGAGCTGCATGTGTCA
GAGGTTTTCACCGTCATCACCGAAACGCGCGAGACGAAAGGGCCTCGTGATACGCCTATTTTTATAGGTT
AATGTCATGATAATAATGGTTTCTTAGACGTCAGGTGGCACTTTTCGGGGAAATGTGCGCGGAACCCCTA
TTTGTTTATTTTTCTAAATACATTCAAATATGTATCCGCTCATGAGACAATAACCCTGATAAATGCTTCA
ATAATATTGAAAAAGGAAGAGTATGAGTATTCAACATTTCCGTGTCGCCCTTATTCCCTTTTTTGCGGCA
TTTTGCCTTCCTGTTTTTGCTCACCCAGAAACGCTGGTGAAAGTAAAAGATGCTGAAGATCAGTTGGGTG
CACGAGTGGGTTACATCGAACTGGATCTCAACAGCGGTAAGATCCTTGAGAGTTTTCGCCCCGAAGAACG
TTTTCCAATGATGAGCACTTTTAAAGTTCTGCTATGTGGCGCGGTATTATCCCGTATTGACGCCGGGCAA
GAGCAACTCGGTCGCCGCATACACTATTCTCAGAATGACTTGGTTGAGTACTCACCAGTCACAGAAAAGC
ATCTTACGGATGGCATGACAGTAAGAGAATTATGCAGTGCTGCCATAACCATGAGTGATAACACTGCGGC
CAACTTACTTCTGACAACGATCGGAGGACCGAAGGAGCTAACCGCTTTTTTGCACAACATGGGGGATCAT
GTAACTCGCCTTGATCGTTGGGAACCGGAGCTGAATGAAGCCATACCAAACGACGAGCGTGACACCACGA
TGCCTGTAGCAATGGCAACAACGTTGCGCAAACTATTAACTGGCGAACTACTTACTCTAGCTTCCCGGCA
ACAATTAATAGACTGGATGGAGGCGGATAAAGTTGCAGGACCACTTCTGCGCTCGGCCCTTCCGGCTGGC
TGGTTTATTGCTGATAAATCTGGAGCCGGTGAGCGTGGGTCTCGCGGTATCATTGCAGCACTGGGGCCAG
ATGGTAAGCCCTCCCGTATCGTAGTTATCTACACGACGGGGAGTCAGGCAACTATGGATGAACGAAATAG
ACAGATCGCTGAGATAGGTGCCTCACTGATTAAGCATTGGTAACTGTCAGACCAAGTTTACTCATATATA
CTTTAGATTGATTTAAAACTTCATTTTTAATTTAAAAGGATCTAGGTGAAGATCCTTTTTGATAATCTCA
TGACCAAAATCCCTTAACGTGAGTTTTCGTTCCACTGAGCGTCAGACCCCGTAGAAAAGATCAAAGGATC
TTCTTGAGATCCTTTTTTTCTGCGCGTAATCTGCTGCTTGCAAACAAAAAAACCACCGCTACCAGCGGTG
GTTTGTTTGCCGGATCAAGAGCTACCAACTCTTTTTCCGAAGGTAACTGGCTTCAGCAGAGCGCAGATAC
CAAATACTGTTCTTCTAGTGTAGCCGTAGTTAGGCCACCACTTCAAGAACTCTGTAGCACCGCCTACATA
CCTCGCTCTGCTAATCCTGTTACCAGTGGCTGCTGCCAGTGGCGATAAGTCGTGTCTTACCGGGTTGGAC
TCAAGACGATAGTTACCGGATAAGGCGCAGCGGTCGGGCTGAACGGGGGGTTCGTGCACACAGCCCAGCT
TGGAGCGAACGACCTACACCGAACTGAGATACCTACAGCGTGAGCTATGAGAAAGCGCCACGCTTCCCGA
AGGGAGAAAGGCGGACAGGTATCCGGTAAGCGGCAGGGTCGGAACAGGAGAGCGCACGAGGGAGCTTCCA
GGGGGAAACGCCTGGTATCTTTATAGTCCTGTCGGGTTTCGCCACCTCTGACTTGAGCGTCGATTTTTGT
GATGCTCGTCAGGGGGGCGGAGCCTATGGAAAAACGCCAGCAACGCGGCCTTTTTACGGTTCCTGGCCTT
TTGCTGGCCTTTTGCTCACATGT
